>Addgene plasmid #76413 | LCK gRNA (BRDN0001145758) | addgene full sequence | sequence record 185790 | Addgene Assembled Sequence
CCCGGGTGCAAAGATGGATAAAGTTTTAAACAGAGAGGAATCTTTGCAGCTAATGGACCTTCTAGGTCTT
GAAAGGAGTGGGAATTGGCTCCGGTGCCCGTCAGTGGGCAGAGCGCACATCGCCCACAGTCCCCGAGAAG
TTGGGGGGAGGGGTCGGCAATTGATCCGGTGCCTAGAGAAGGTGGCGCGGGGTAAACTGGGAAAGTGATG
TCGTGTACTGGCTCCGCCTTTTTCCCGAGGGTGGGGGAGAACCGTATATAAGTGCAGTAGTCGCCGTGAA
CGTTCTTTTTCGCAACGGGTTTGCCGCCAGAACACAGGTAAGTGCCGTGTGTGGTTCCCGCGGGCCTGGC
CTCTTTACGGGTTATGGCCCTTGCGTGCCTTGAATTACTTCCACCTGGCTGCAGTACGTGATTCTTGATC
CCGAGCTTCGGGTTGGAAGTGGGTGGGAGAGTTCGAGGCCTTGCGCTTAAGGAGCCCCTTCGCCTCGTGC
TTGAGTTGAGGCCTGGCCTGGGCGCTGGGGCCGCCGCGTGCGAATCTGGTGGCACCTTCGCGCCTGTCTC
GCTGCTTTCGATAAGTCTCTAGCCATTTAAAATTTTTGATGACCTGCTGCGACGCTTTTTTTCTGGCAAG
ATAGTCTTGTAAATGCGGGCCAAGATCTGCACACTGGTATTTCGGTTTTTGGGGCCGCGGGCGGCGACGG
GGCCCGTGCGTCCCAGCGCACATGTTCGGCGAGGCGGGGCCTGCGAGCGCGGCCACCGAGAATCGGACGG
GGGTAGTCTCAAGCTGGCCGGCCTGCTCTGGTGCCTGGCCTCGCGCCGCCGTGTATCGCCCCGCCCTGGG
CGGCAAGGCTGGCCCGGTCGGCACCAGTTGCGTGAGCGGAAAGATGGCCGCTTCCCGGCCCTGCTGCAGG
GAGCTCAAAATGGAGGACGCGGCGCTCGGGAGAGCGGGCGGGTGAGTCACCCACACAAAGGAAAAGGGCC
TTTCCGTCCTCAGCCGTCGCTTCATGTGACTCCACGGAGTACCGGGCGCCGTCCAGGCACCTCGATTAGT
TCTCGAGCTTTTGGAGTACGTCGTCTTTAGGTTGGGGGGAGGGGTTTTATGCGATGGAGTTTCCCCACAC
TGAGTGGGTGGAGACTGAAGTTAGGCCAGCTTGGCACTTGATGTAATTCTCCTTGGAATTTGCCCTTTTT
GAGTTTGGATCTTGGTTCATTCTCAAGCCTCAGACAGTGGTTCAAAGTTTTTTTCTTCCATTTCAGGTGT
CGTGACGTACGGCCACCATGACCGAGTACAAGCCCACGGTGCGCCTCGCCACCCGCGACGACGTCCCCAG
GGCCGTACGCACCCTCGCCGCCGCGTTCGCCGACTACCCCGCCACGCGCCACACCGTCGATCCGGACCGC
CACATCGAGCGGGTCACCGAGCTGCAAGAACTCTTCCTCACGCGCGTCGGGCTCGACATCGGCAAGGTGT
GGGTCGCGGACGACGGCGCCGCCGTGGCGGTCTGGACCACGCCGGAGAGCGTCGAAGCGGGGGCGGTGTT
CGCCGAGATCGGCCCGCGCATGGCCGAGTTGAGCGGTTCCCGGCTGGCCGCGCAGCAACAGATGGAAGGC
CTCCTGGCGCCGCACCGGCCCAAGGAGCCCGCGTGGTTCCTGGCCACCGTCGGAGTCTCGCCCGACCACC
AGGGCAAGGGTCTGGGCAGCGCCGTCGTGCTCCCCGGAGTGGAGGCGGCCGAGCGCGCCGGGGTGCCCGC
CTTCCTGGAGACCTCCGCGCCCCGCAACCTCCCCTTCTACGAGCGGCTCGGCTTCACCGTCACCGCCGAC
GTCGAGGTGCCCGAAGGACCGCGCACCTGGTGCATGACCCGCAAGCCCGGTGCCTGAACGCGTTAAGTCG
ACAATCAACCTCTGGATTACAAAATTTGTGAAAGATTGACTGGTATTCTTAACTATGTTGCTCCTTTTAC
GCTATGTGGATACGCTGCTTTAATGCCTTTGTATCATGCTATTGCTTCCCGTATGGCTTTCATTTTCTCC
TCCTTGTATAAATCCTGGTTGCTGTCTCTTTATGAGGAGTTGTGGCCCGTTGTCAGGCAACGTGGCGTGG
TGTGCACTGTGTTTGCTGACGCAACCCCCACTGGTTGGGGCATTGCCACCACCTGTCAGCTCCTTTCCGG
GACTTTCGCTTTCCCCCTCCCTATTGCCACGGCGGAACTCATCGCCGCCTGCCTTGCCCGCTGCTGGACA
GGGGCTCGGCTGTTGGGCACTGACAATTCCGTGGTGTTGTCGGGGAAATCATCGTCCTTTCCTTGGCTGC
TCGCCTGTGTTGCCACCTGGATTCTGCGCGGGACGTCCTTCTGCTACGTCCCTTCGGCCCTCAATCCAGC
GGACCTTCCTTCCCGCGGCCTGCTGCCGGCTCTGCGGCCTCTTCCGCGTCTTCGCCTTCGCCCTCAGACG
AGTCGGATCTCCCTTTGGGCCGCCTCCCCGCGTCGACTTTAAGACCAATGACTTACAAGGCAGCTGTAGA
TCTTAGCCACTTTTTAAAAGAAAAGGGGGGACTGGAAGGGCTAATTCACTCCCAACGAAGACAAGATCTG
CTTTTTGCTTGTACTGGGTCTCTCTGGTTAGACCAGATCTGAGCCTGGGAGCTCTCTGGCTAACTAGGGA
ACCCACTGCTTAAGCCTCAATAAAGCTTGCCTTGAGTGCTTCAAGTAGTGTGTGCCCGTCTGTTGTGTGA
CTCTGGTAACTAGAGATCCCTCAGACCCTTTTAGTCAGTGTGGAAAATCTCTAGCAGTACGTATAGTAGT
TCATGTCATCTTATTATTCAGTATTTATAACTTGCAAAGAAATGAATATCAGAGAGTGAGAGGAACTTGT
TTATTGCAGCTTATAATGGTTACAAATAAAGCAATAGCATCACAAATTTCACAAATAAAGCATTTTTTTC
ACTGCATTCTAGTTGTGGTTTGTCCAAACTCATCAATGTATCTTATCATGTCTGGCTCTAGCTATCCCGC
CCCTAACTCCGCCCATCCCGCCCCTAACTCCGCCCAGTTCCGCCCATTCTCCGCCCCATGGCTGACTAAT
TTTTTTTATTTATGCAGAGGCCGAGGCCGCCTCGGCCTCTGAGCTATTCCAGAAGTAGTGAGGAGGCTTT
TTTGGAGGCCTAGGGACGTACCCAATTCGCCCTATAGTGAGTCGTATTACGCGCGCTCACTGGCCGTCGT
TTTACAACGTCGTGACTGGGAAAACCCTGGCGTTACCCAACTTAATCGCCTTGCAGCACATCCCCCTTTC
GCCAGCTGGCGTAATAGCGAAGAGGCCCGCACCGATCGCCCTTCCCAACAGTTGCGCAGCCTGAATGGCG
AATGGG
[124 nt withheld, positions 3367-3490]
C
[91 nt withheld, positions 3492-3582]
A
[49 nt withheld, positions 3584-3632]
CCTTTGACGTTGGAGTCCACGTTCTTT
[37 nt withheld, positions 3660-3696]
ACCCTATCTCGGTCTATTCTTTTGATTTATAAGGGATTTTGCCGATTTCGGCCTATTGGTTAAAAAATGA
GCTGATTTAACAAAAATTTAACGCGAATTTTAACAAAATATTAACGCTTACAATTTAGGTGGCACTTTTC
GGGGAAATGTGCGCGGAACCCCTATTTGTTTATTTTTCTAAATACATTCAAATATGTATCCGCTCATGAG
ACAATAACCCTGATAAATGCTTCAATAATATTGAAAAAGGAAGAGTATGAGTATTCAACATTTCCGTGTC
GCCCTTATTCCCTTTTTTGCGGCATTTTGCCTTCCTGTTTTTGCTCACCCAGAAACGCTGGTGAAAGTAA
AAGATGCTGAAGATCAGTTGGGTGCACGAGTGGGTTACATCGAACTGGATCTCAACAGCGGTAAGATCCT
TGAGAGTTTTCGCCCCGAAGAACGTTTTCCAATGATGAGCACTTTTAAAGTTCTGCTATGTGGCGCGGTA
TTATCCCGTATTGACGCCGGGCAAGAGCAACTCGGTCGCCGCATACACTATTCTCAGAATGACTTGGTTG
AGTACTCACCAGTCACAGAAAAGCATCTTACGGATGGCATGACAGTAAGAGAATTATGCAGTGCTGCCAT
AACCATGAGTGATAACACTGCGGCCAACTTACTTCTGACAACGATCGGAGGACCGAAGGAGCTAACCGCT
TTTTTGCACAACATGGGGGATCATGTAACTCGCCTTGATCGTTGGGAACCGGAGCTGAATGAAGCCATAC
CAAACGACGAGCGTGACACCACGATGCCTGTAGCAATGGCAACAACGTTGCGCAAACTATTAACTGGCGA
ACTACTTACTCTAGCTTCCCGGCAACAATTAATAGACTGGATGGAGGCGGATAAAGTTGCAGGACCACTT
CTGCGCTCGGCCCTTCCGGCTGGCTGGTTTATTGCTGATAAATCTGGAGCCGGTGAGCGTGGGTCTCGCG
GTATCATTGCAGCACTGGGGCCAGATGGTAAGCCCTCCCGTATCGTAGTTATCTACACGACGGGGAGTCA
GGCAACTATGGATGAACGAAATAGACAGATCGCTGAGATAGGTGCCTCACTGATTAAGCATTGGTAACTG
TCAGACCAAGTTTACTCATATATACTTTAGATTGATTTAAAACTTCATTTTTAATTTAAAAGGATCTAGG
TGAAGATCCTTTTTGATAATCTCATGACCAAAATCCCTTAACGTGAGTTTTCGTTCCACTGAGCGTCAGA
CCCCGTAGAAAAGATCAAAGGATCTTCTTGAGATCCTTTTTTTCTGCGCGTAATCTGCTGCTTGCAAACA
AAAAAACCACCGCTACCAGCGGTGGTTTGTTTGCCGGATCAAGAGCTACCAACTCTTTTTCCGAAGGTAA
CTGGCTTCAGCAGAGCGCAGATACCAAATACTGTTCTTCTAGTGTAGCCGTAGTTAGGCCACCACTTCAA
GAACTCTGTAGCACCGCCTACATACCTCGCTCTGCTAATCCTGTTACCAGTGGCTGCTGCCAGTGGCGAT
AAGTCGTGTCTTACCGGGTTGGACTCAAGACGATAGTTACCGGATAAGGCGCAGCGGTCGGGCTGAACGG
GGGGTTCGTGCACACAGCCCAGCTTGGAGCGAACGACCTACACCGAACTGAGATACCTACAGCGTGAGCT
ATGAGAAAGCGCCACGCTTCCCGAAGGGAGAAAGGCGGACAGGTATCCGGTAAGCGGCAGGGTCGGAACA
GGAGAGCGCACGAGGGAGCTTCCAGGGGGAAACGCCTGGTATCTTTATAGTCCTGTCGGGTTTCGCCACC
TCTGACTTGAGCGTCGATTTTTGTGATGCTCGTCAGGGGGGCGGAGCCTATGGAAAAACGCCAGCAACGC
GGCCTTTTTACGGTTCCTGGCCTTTTGCTGGCCTTTTGCTCACATGTTCTTTCCTGCGTTATCCCCTGAT
TCTGTGGATAACCGTATTACCGCCTTTGAGTGAGCTGATACCGCTCGCCGCAGCCGAACGACCGAGCGCA
GCGAGTCAGTGAGCGAGGAAGCGGAAGAGCGCCCAATACGCAAACCGCCTCTCCCCGCGCGTTGGCCGAT
TCATTAATGCAGCTGGCACGACAGGTTTCCCGACTGGAAAGCGGGCAGTGAGCGCAACGCAATTAATGTG
AGTTAGCTCACTCATTAGGCACCCCAGGCTTTACACTTTATGCTTCCGGCTCGTATGTTGTGTGGAATTG
TGAGCGGATAACAATTTCACACAGGAAACAGCTATGACCATGATTACGCCAAGCGCGCAATTAACCCTCA
CTAAAGGGAACAAAAGCTGGAGCTGCAAGCTTAATGTAGTCTTATGCAATACTCTTGTAGTCTTGCAACA
TGGTAACGATGAGTTAGCAACATGCCTTACAAGGAGAGAAAAAGCACCGTGCATGCCGATTGGTGGAAGT
AAGGTGGTACGATCGTGCCTTATTAGGAAGGCAACAGACGGGTCTGACATGGATTGGACGAACCACTGAA
TTGCCGCATTGCAGAGATATTGTATTTAAGTGCCTAGCTCGATACATAAACGGGTCTCTCTGGTTAGACC
AGATCTGAGCCTGGGAGCTCTCTGGCTAACTAGGGAACCCACTGCTTAAGCCTCAATAAAGCTTGCCTTG
AGTGCTTCAAGTAGTGTGTGCCCGTCTGTTGTGTGACTCTGGTAACTAGAGATCCCTCAGACCCTTTTAG
TCAGTGTGGAAAATCTCTAGCAGTGGCGCCCGAACAGGGACTTGAAAGCGAAAGGGAAACCAGAGGAGCT
CTCTCGACGCAGGACTCGGCTTGCTGAAGCGCGCACGGCAAGAGGCGAGGGGCGGCGACTGGTGAGTACG
CCAAAAATTTTGACTAGCGGAGGCTAGAAGGAGAGAGATGGGTGCGAGAGCGTCAGTATTAAGCGGGGGA
GAATTAGATCGCGATGGGAAAAAATTCGGTTAAGGCCAGGGGGAAAGAAAAAATATAAATTAAAACATAT
AGTATGGGCAAGCAGGGAGCTAGAACGATTCGCAGTTAATCCTGGCCTGTTAGAAACATCAGAAGGCTGT
AGACAAATACTGGGACAGCTACAACCATCCCTTCAGACAGGATCAGAAGAACTTAGATCATTATATAATA
CAGTAGCAACCCTCTATTGTGTGCATCAAAGGATAGAGATAAAAGACACCAAGGAAGCTTTAGACAAGAT
AGAGGAAGAGCAAAACAAAAGTAAGACCACCGCACAGCAAGCGGCCGCTGATCTTCAGACCTGGAGGAGG
AGATATGAGGGACAATTGGAGAAGTGAATTATATAAATATAAAGTAGTAAAAATTGAACCATTAGGAGTA
GCACCCACCAAGGCAAAGAGAAGAGTGGTGCAGAGAGAAAAAAGAGCAGTGGGAATAGGAGCTTTGTTCC
TTGGGTTCTTGGGAGCAGCAGGAAGCACTATGGGCGCAGCGTCAATGACGCTGACGGTACAGGCCAGACA
ATTATTGTCTGGTATAGTGCAGCAGCAGAACAATTTGCTGAGGGCTATTGAGGCGCAACAGCATCTGTTG
CAACTCACAGTCTGGGGCATCAAGCAGCTCCAGGCAAGAATCCTGGCTGTGGAAAGATACCTAAAGGATC
AACAGCTCCTGGGGATTTGGGGTTGCTCTGGAAAACTCATTTGCACCACTGCTGTGCCTTGGAATGCTAG
TTGGAGTAATAAATCTCTGGAACAGATTTGGAATCACACGACCTGGATGGAGTGGGACAGAGAAATTAAC
AATTACACAAGCTTAATACACTCCTTAATTGAAGAATCGCAAAACCAGCAAGAAAAGAATGAACAAGAAT
TATTGGAATTAGATAAATGGGCAAGTTTGTGGAATTGGTTTAACATAACAAATTGGCTGTGGTATATAAA
ATTATTCATAATGATAGTAGGAGGCTTGGTAGGTTTAAGAATAGTTTTTGCTGTACTTTCTATAGTGAAT
AGAGTTAGGCAGGGATATTCACCATTATCGTTTCAGACCCACCTCCCAACCCCGAGGGGACCCAGAGAGG
GCCTATTTCCCATGATTCCTTCATATTTGCATATACGATACAAGGCTGTTAGAGAGATAATTAGAATTAA
TTTGACTGTAAACACAAAGATATTAGTACAAAATACGTGACGTAGAAAGTAATAATTTCTTGGGTAGTTT
GCAGTTTTAAAATTATGTTTTAAAATGGACTATCATATGCTTACCGTAACTTGAAAGTATTTCGATTTCT
TGGCTTTATATATCTTGTGGAAAGGACGAAACACCGCTACAACGGGCACACGAAGGGTTTTAGAGCTAGA
AATAGCAAGTTAAAATAAGGCTAGTCCGTTATCAACTTGAAAAAGTGGCACCGAGTCGGTGCTTTTTTAA
GCTTGGCGTAACTAGATCTTGAGACAAATGGCAGTATTCATCCACAATTTTAAAAGAAAAGGGGGGATTG
GGGGGTACAGTGCAGGGGAAAGAATAGTAGACATAATAGCAACAGACATACAAACTAAAGAATTACAAAA
ACAAATTACAAAAATTCAAAATTTTCGGGTTTATTACAGGGACAGCAGAGATCCACTTTGGCGCCGGCTC
GAGGGGG
Features (pLannotate 1.2.2; 29 found; start..end, strand, type, name):
     14..80      +  CDS            small t antigen (fragment): SV40 (simian virus 40) small t antigen
    106..317     +  promoter       EF-1α core promoter: core promoter for human elongation factor EF-1α
    318..1256    +  intron         EF-1α intron A: intron upstream of the start codon of human EF-1α
   1278..1877    +  CDS            PuroR (fragment): puromycin N-acetyltransferase; pac from Streptomyces; confers resistance to puromycin
   1893..2481    +  misc_feature   WPRE: woodchuck hepatitis virus posttranscriptional regulatory element
   2532..2551    +  misc_feature   cPPT/CTS (fragment): central polypurine tract and central termination sequence of HIV-1
   2553..2786    +  LTR            3' LTR (ΔU3): self-inactivating 3' long terminal repeat (LTR) from HIV-1
   2864..2985    +  polyA_signal   SV40 poly(A) signal: SV40 polyadenylation signal
   3025..3160    +  rep_origin     SV40 ori: SV40 origin of replication
   3181..3199    -  promoter       T7 promoter: promoter for bacteriophage T7 RNA polymerase
   3207..3362    +  CDS            lacZα (fragment): LacZα fragment of β-galactosidase; lacZ fragment
   3367..3795    +  rep_origin     f1 ori (sequence partly withheld): f1 bacteriophage origin of replication; arrow indicates direction of (+) strand synthesis
   3848..3952    +  promoter       AmpR promoter: bla
   3953..4813    +  CDS            AmpR: β-lactamase; bla; confers resistance to ampicillin, carbenicillin, and related antibiotics
   4984..5572    +  rep_origin     ori: high-copy-number ColE1/pMB1/pBR322/pUC origin of replication
   5755..5847    +  CDS            lacI (fragment): lac repressor; lacI; The lac repressor binds to the lac operator to inhibit transcription in E. coli. This inhibition can be relieved by adding lactose or isopropyl-β-D-thiogalactopyranoside (IPTG).
   5860..5881    +  protein_bind   CAP binding site: CAP binding activates transcription in the presence of cAMP. E. coli catabolite activator protein
   5896..5926    +  promoter       lac promoter: promoter for the E. coli lac operon
   5934..5950    +  protein_bind   lac operator: The lac repressor binds to the lac operator to inhibit transcription in E. coli. This inhibition can be relieved by adding lactose or isopropyl-β-D-thiogalactopyranoside (IPTG). lac repressor encoded by lacI
   5995..6013    +  promoter       T3 promoter: promoter for bacteriophage T3 RNA polymerase
   6041..6267    +  promoter       RSV promoter: Rous sarcoma virus enhancer/promoter
   6268..6448    +  LTR            5' LTR (truncated): truncated 5' long terminal repeat (LTR) from HIV-1
   6495..6620    +  misc_feature   HIV-1 Ψ: packaging signal of human immunodeficiency virus type 1
   6604..6967    +  CDS            HIV-1 gag (fragment): gag protein from human immunodeficiency virus 1; gag
   7113..7346    +  misc_feature   RRE: The Rev response element (RRE) of HIV-1 allows for Rev-dependent mRNA export from the nucleus to the cytoplasm.
   7723..7749    +  CDS            Rev (fragment): human immunodeficiency virus 1 (HIV-1) Rev protein; rev; enhances nuclear export of unspliced and incompletely spliced viral mRNAs
   7753..7993    +  promoter       U6 promoter: RNA polymerase III promoter for human U6 snRNA
   8023..8098    +  misc_RNA       gRNA scaffold: guide RNA scaffold for the Streptococcus pyogenes CRISPR/Cas9 system
   8154..8271    +  misc_feature   cPPT/CTS: central polypurine tract and central termination sequence of HIV-1
