[The description below was written by a language model from this plasmid's Addgene catalogue record and pLannotate feature annotations shown in this document.]
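Description:
LCK gRNA (BRDN0001145758) is a third-generation lentiviral guide RNA plasmid built on the lentiGuide-Puro backbone, designed to direct Streptococcus pyogenes Cas9 to the human LCK gene, which encodes the p56lck tyrosine kinase. It is an individual clone corresponding to a human kinome gRNA library. In E. coli it is maintained at high copy through a ColE1/pUC-type origin and selected with ampicillin via the β-lactamase gene. An f1 origin, an SV40 origin and remnants of a lac/T7/T3 cloning region are also present in the backbone.

The lentiviral transfer cassette begins with an RSV promoter fused to a truncated HIV-1 5' LTR, which drives Tat-independent production of the viral genomic RNA in packaging cells. This is followed by the Ψ packaging signal, a gag fragment, the Rev response element for nuclear export of the unspliced genome, and a cPPT/CTS that aids nuclear import. It ends in a self-inactivating ΔU3 3' LTR, so the integrated provirus lacks LTR promoter activity. Within this unit, the human U6 RNA polymerase III promoter transcribes the LCK-specific spacer joined to the SpCas9 gRNA scaffold. A separate EF-1α core promoter with its intron A drives puromycin N-acetyltransferase for selection of transduced mammalian cells, with a WPRE downstream to enhance expression.

The plasmid does not encode Cas9, so it is meant to be used with a separate Cas9 vector such as lentiCas9-Blast or in cells already expressing Cas9, typically for knockout of LCK. The guide was designed against two LCK reference transcripts.
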