Addgene plasmid #76413: LCK gRNA (BRDN0001145758)
Purpose: 3rd generation lentiviral gRNA plasmid targeting human LCK
Depositing lab: John Doench & David Root. Depositing organization: Broad Institute. Publication: Optimized sgRNA design to maximize activity and minimize off-target effects of CRISPR-Cas9. Doench JG, Fusi N, Sullender M, Hegde M, Vaimberg EW, Donovan KF, Smith I, Tothova Z, Wilen C, Orchard R, Virgin HW, Listgarten J, Root DE. Nat Biotechnol. 2016 Jan 18. doi: 10.1038/nbt.3437. PubMed 26780180.
Backbone
  Vector backbone: lentiGuide-Puro
  Backbone manufacturer: Zhang Lab (Addgene plasmid # 52963)
  Vector type: Mammalian Expression, Lentiviral, CRISPR
  Selectable markers: Puromycin
Growth in bacteria
  Bacterial resistance: Ampicillin, 100 μg/mL
  Growth temperature: 37°C
  Growth strain: DH5alpha
  Copy number: High Copy
Gene/Insert
  Gene/Insert name: LCK (alt names: LCK; NM_001042771.2)
  gRNA/shRNA sequence: CTACAACGGGCACACGAAGG
  Species: H. sapiens (human)
  Entrez Gene: LCK (a.k.a. IMD22, LSK, YT16, p56lck, pp58lck)
  Promoter: hU6
  Cloning method: Unknown
  Sequencing primers: 5′ U6-F; 3′ pS2-R
Terms and licenses: Academic/Nonprofit Terms; Industry Terms: Not Available to Industry
Depositor comments: The gRNA was designed to target the following Genbank reference sequence(s): NM_001042771.2,NM_005356.4. Note that this plasmid does NOT contain Cas9. It should be used in conjunction with lentiCas9-Blast (Addgene #52962) or otherwise with cell lines already expressing Cas9. Browse the full kinome gRNA library at http://www.addgene.org/pooled-library/broadgpp-human-kinome/ or visit http://www.broadinstitute.org/rnai/public/ for detailed protocols and information.
How to cite: LCK gRNA (BRDN0001145758) was a gift from John Doench & David Root (Addgene plasmid # 76413 ; http://n2t.net/addgene:76413 ; RRID:Addgene_76413)
