>Addgene plasmid #76413 | LCK gRNA (BRDN0001145758) | depositor partial sequence | sequence record 143873 | Target Sequence
CTACAACGGGCACACGAAGG
