>Addgene plasmid #76413 | LCK gRNA (BRDN0001145758) | addgene partial sequence | sequence record 185789 | hU6-F
GAAAGTAATAATTTCTTGGGTAGTTTGCAGTTTTAAAATTATGTTTTAAAATGGACTATCATATGCTTAC
CGTAACTTGAAAGTATTTCGATTTCTTGGCTTTATATATCTTGTGGAAAGGACGAAACACCGCTACAACG
GGCACACGAAGGGTTTTAGAGCTAGAAATAGCAAGTTAAAATAAGGCTAGTCCGTTATCAACTTGAAAAA
GTGGCACCGAGTCGGTGCTTTTTTAAGCTTGGCGTAACTAGATCTTGAGACAAATGGCAGTATTCATCCA
CAATTTTAAAAGAAAAGGGGGGATTGGGGGGTACAGTGCAGGGGAAAGAATAGTAGACATAATAGCAACA
GACATACAAACTAAAGAATTACAAAAACAAATTACAAAAATTCAAAATTTTCGGGTTTATTACAGGGACA
GCAGAGATCCACTTTGGCGCCGGCTCGAGGGGGCCCGGGTGCAAAGATGGATAAAGTTTTAAACAGAGAG
GAATCTTTGCAGCTAATGGACCTTCTAGGTCTTGAAAGGAGTGGGAATTGGCTCCGGTGCCCGTCAGTGG
GCAGAGCGCA
